Addgene plasmid #92284: pZac2.1 GfaABC1D hM3D mCherry SV40
Purpose: AAV DREADD expression
Depositing lab: Baljit Khakh. Depositing organization: University of California, Los Angeles (UCLA). Publication: Neural Circuit-Specialized Astrocytes: Transcriptomic, Proteomic, Morphological, and Functional Evidence. Chai H, Diaz-Castro B, Shigetomi E, Monte E, Octeau JC, Yu X, Cohn W, Rajendran PS, Vondriska TM, Whitelegge JP, Coppola G, Khakh BS. Neuron. 2017 Aug 2;95(3):531-549.e9. doi: 10.1016/j.neuron.2017.06.029. Epub 2017 Jul 14. PubMed 28712653.
Backbone
  Vector backbone: pZac2.1
  Vector type: AAV
Growth in bacteria
  Bacterial resistance: Ampicillin, 100 μg/mL
  Growth temperature: 37°C
  Growth strain: NEB Stable
  Copy number: High Copy
Gene/Insert
  Gene/Insert name: hM3D
  Species: H. sapiens (human)
  Entrez Gene: CHRM3 (a.k.a. EGBRS, HM3, PBS, m3AChR)
  Promoter: GfaABC1D
  Tag / fusion protein: mCherry (C terminal on insert)
  Cloning method: Restriction Enzyme; 5′ cloning site unknown (unknown if destroyed); 3′ cloning site unknown (unknown if destroyed)
  Sequencing primers: 5′ AAGCTTCTTGTACAGCTCGTCCATGCC
Terms and licenses: Academic/Nonprofit Terms; Industry Terms: Not Available to Industry
How to cite: pZac2.1 GfaABC1D hM3D mCherry SV40 was a gift from Baljit Khakh (Addgene plasmid # 92284 ; http://n2t.net/addgene:92284 ; RRID:Addgene_92284)
