[The description below was written by a language model from this plasmid's Addgene catalogue record and pLannotate feature annotations shown in this document.]
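Description:
pZac2.1 GfaABC1D hM3D mCherry SV40 is an adeno-associated virus (AAV) transfer plasmid of about 7 kb built on the pZac2.1 backbone and intended for packaging a chemogenetic receptor cassette into recombinant AAV. In bacteria it is maintained as a high-copy plasmid through a ColE1/pUC-type origin and selected with ampicillin via the β-lactamase gene. The backbone also carries an f1 phage origin and remnants of a pUC-style cloning region (lac promoter and operator, CAP site, lacZα and lacI fragments) that play no part in the viral payload.

The expression cassette lies between two AAV2 inverted terminal repeats, which are the cis elements needed for replication and encapsidation of the vector genome. According to the catalogue entry, transcription is driven by GfaABC1D, a compact GFAP-derived promoter commonly used to restrict expression to astrocytes. The automated annotation does not label this promoter, but an unannotated stretch between the upstream ITR and a chimeric β-globin/immunoglobulin intron is where it would be expected to sit. Downstream of the intron, which typically improves transcript processing and expression, and a short T7 promoter, is the human CHRM3 (M3 muscarinic receptor) coding sequence. It is recorded as hM3D, the engineered Gq-coupled DREADD form that responds to a synthetic ligand rather than acetylcholine. It is fused at its C terminus to mCherry, so that expressing cells can be identified by red fluorescence, and the cassette ends with an SV40 polyadenylation signal. The stated purpose is AAV-mediated DREADD expression, and the associated publication concerns circuit-specialised astrocytes, consistent with use for ligand-controlled activation of Gq signalling in astrocytes in vivo.
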