Features (pLannotate 1.2.2; 17 found; start..end, strand, type, name):
    101..122     +  protein_bind   CAP binding site: CAP binding activates transcription in the presence of cAMP. E. coli catabolite activator protein
    137..167     +  promoter       lac promoter: promoter for the E. coli lac operon
    175..191     +  protein_bind   lac operator: The lac repressor binds to the lac operator to inhibit transcription in E. coli. This inhibition can be relieved by adding lactose or isopropyl-β-D-thiogalactopyranoside (IPTG). lac repressor encoded by lacI
    252..382     -  repeat_region  AAV2 ITR (fragment): inverted terminal repeat of adeno-associated virus serotype 2 inverted
   1233..1365    +  intron         chimeric intron: chimera between introns from human β-globin and immunoglobulin heavy chain genes
   1410..1428    +  promoter       T7 promoter: promoter for bacteriophage T7 RNA polymerase
   1448..3217    +  CDS            CHRM3: ACM3_HUMAN - Experimental evidence at protein level: Swiss-Prot protein existence level 1. The muscarinic acetylcholine receptor mediates various cellular responses, including inhibition of adenylate cyclase, breakdown of phosphoinositides and modulation of potassium channels through the action of G proteins. Primary transducing effect is Pi turnover. From Homo sapiens (Human).
   3233..3943    +  CDS            mCherry: monomeric derivative of DsRed fluorescent protein (Shaner et al., 2004) mammalian codon-optimized
   3983..4104    -  polyA_signal   SV40 poly(A) signal: SV40 polyadenylation signal
   4127..4195    -  CDS            large T antigen (fragment): large T antigen from SV40 (simian virus 40)
   4266..4396    +  repeat_region  AAV2 ITR (fragment): inverted terminal repeat of adeno-associated virus serotype 2 inverted
   4410..4567    +  CDS            lacZα (fragment): LacZα fragment of β-galactosidase; lacZ fragment
   4572..5000    +  rep_origin     f1 ori (sequence partly withheld): f1 bacteriophage origin of replication; arrow indicates direction of (+) strand synthesis
   5053..5157    +  promoter       AmpR promoter: bla
   5158..6018    +  CDS            AmpR: β-lactamase; bla; confers resistance to ampicillin, carbenicillin, and related antibiotics
   6189..6777    +  rep_origin     ori: high-copy-number ColE1/pMB1/pBR322/pUC origin of replication
   6960..88      +  CDS            lacI (fragment) (across the origin): lac repressor; lacI; The lac repressor binds to the lac operator to inhibit transcription in E. coli. This inhibition can be relieved by adding lactose or isopropyl-β-D-thiogalactopyranoside (IPTG).
>Addgene plasmid #92284 | pZac2.1 GfaABC1D hM3D mCherry SV40 | addgene full sequence | sequence record 190347 | Addgene NGS Result
CAATACGCAAACCGCCTCTCCCCGCGCGTTGGCCGATTCATTAATGCAGCTGGCACGACAGGTTTCCCGA
CTGGAAAGCGGGCAGTGAGCGCAACGCAATTAATGTGAGTTAGCTCACTCATTAGGCACCCCAGGCTTTA
CACTTTATGCTTCCGGCTCGTATGTTGTGTGGAATTGTGAGCGGATAACAATTTCACACAGGAAACAGCT
ATGACCATGATTACGCCAGATTTAATTAAGGCCTTAATTAGGCTGCGCGCTCGCTCGCTCACTGAGGCCG
CCCGGGCAAAGCCCGGGCGTCGGGCGACCTTTGGTCGCCCGGCCTCAGTGAGCGAGCGAGCGCGCAGAGA
GGGAGTGGCCAACTCCATCACTAGGGGTTCCTTGTAGTTAATGATTAACCCGCCATGCTACTTATCTACG
TAGCCATGCTCTAGGAAGATCTAACATATCCTGGTGTGGAGTAGGGGACGCTGCTCTGACAGAGGCTCGG
GGGCCTGAGCTGGCTCTGTGAGCTGGGGAGGAGGCAGACAGCCAGGCCTTGTCTGCAAGCAGACCTGGCA
GCATTGGGCTGGCCGCCCCCCAGGGCCTCCTCTTCATGCCCAGTGAATGACTCACCTTGGCACAGACACA
ATGTTCGGGGTGGGCACAGTGCCTGCTTCCCGCCGCACCCCAGCCCCCCTCAAATGCCTTCCGAGAAGCC
CATTGAGCAGGGGGCTTGCATTGCACCCCAGCCTGACAGCCTGGCATCTTGGGATAAAAGCAGCACAGCC
CCCTAGGGGCTGCCCTTGCTGTGTGGCGCCACCGGCGGTGGAGAACAAGGCTCTATTCAGCCTGTGCCCA
GGAAAGGGGATCAGGGGATGCCCAGGCATGGACAGTGGGTGGCAGGGGGGGAGAGGAGGGCTGTCTGCTT
CCCAGAAGTCCAAGGACACAAATGGGTGAGGGGAGAGCTCTCCCCATAGCTGGGCTGCGGCCCAACCCCA
CCCCCTCAGGCTATGCCAGGGGGTGTTGCCAGGGGCACCCGGGCATCGCCAGTCTAGCCCACTCCTTCAT
AAAGCCCTCGCATCCCAGGAGCGAGCAGAGCCAGAGCAGGTTGGAGAGGAGACGCATCACCTCCGCTGCT
CGCAAGCTTTATTGCGGTAGTTTATCACAGTTAAATTGCTAACGCAGTCAGTGCTTCTGACACAACAGTC
TCGAACTTAAGCTGCAGAAGTTGGTCGTGAGGCACTGGGCAGGTAAGTATCAAGGTTACAAGACAGGTTT
AAGGAGACCAATAGAAACTGGGCTTGTCGAGACAGAGAAGACTCTTGCGTTTCTGATAGGCACCTATTGG
TCTTACTGACATCCACTTTGCCTTTCTCTCCACAGGTGTCCACTCCCAGTTCAATTACAGCTCTTAAGGC
TAGAGTACTTAATACGACTCACTATAGGCTAGCCTCGAGAATTCACCATGACCTTGCACAATAACAGTAC
AACCTCGCCTTTGTTTCCAAACATCAGCTCCTCCTGGATACACAGCCCCTCCGATGCAGGGCTGCCCCCG
GGAACCGTCACTCATTTCGGCAGCTACAATGTTTCTCGAGCAGCTGGCAATTTCTCCTCTCCAGACGGTA
CCACCGATGACCCTCTGGGAGGTCATACCGTCTGGCAAGTGGTCTTCATCGCTTTCTTAACGGGCATCCT
GGCCTTGGTGACCATCATCGGCAACATCCTGGTAATTGTGTCATTTAAGGTCAACAAGCAGCTGAAGACG
GTCAACAACTACTTCCTCTTAAGCCTGGCCTGTGCCGATCTGATTATCGGGGTCATTTCAATGAATCTGT
TTACGACCTACATCATCATGAATCGATGGGCCTTAGGGAACTTGGCCTGTGACCTCTGGCTTGCCATTGA
CTGCGTAGCCAGCAATGCCTCTGTTATGAATCTTCTGGTCATCAGCTTTGACAGATACTTTTCCATCACG
AGGCCGCTCACGTACCGAGCCAAACGAACAACAAAGAGAGCCGGTGTGATGATCGGTCTGGCTTGGGTCA
TCTCCTTTGTCCTTTGGGCTCCTGCCATCTTGTTCTGGCAATACTTTGTTGGAAAGAGAACTGTGCCTCC
GGGAGAGTGCTTCATTCAGTTCCTCAGTGAGCCCACCATTACTTTTGGCACAGCCATCGCTGGTTTTTAT
ATGCCTGTCACCATTATGACTATTTTATACTGGAGGATCTATAAGGAAACTGAAAAGCGTACCAAAGAGC
TTGCTGGCCTGCAAGCCTCTGGGACAGAGGCAGAGACAGAAAACTTTGTCCACCCCACGGGCAGTTCTCG
AAGCTGCAGCAGTTACGAACTTCAACAGCAAAGCATGAAACGCTCCAACAGGAGGAAGTATGGCCGCTGC
CACTTCTGGTTCACAACCAAGAGCTGGAAACCCAGCTCCGAGCAGATGGACCAAGACCACAGCAGCAGTG
ACAGTTGGAACAACAATGATGCTGCTGCCTCCCTGGAGAACTCCGCCTCCTCCGACGAGGAGGACATTGG
CTCCGAGACGAGAGCCATCTACTCCATCGTGCTCAAGCTTCCGGGTCACAGCACCATCCTCAACTCCACC
AAGTTACCCTCATCGGACAACCTGCAGGTGCCTGAGGAGGAGCTGGGGATGGTGGACTTGGAGAGGAAAG
CCGACAAGCTGCAGGCCCAGAAGAGCGTGGACGATGGAGGCAGTTTTCCAAAAAGCTTCTCCAAGCTTCC
CATCCAGCTAGAGTCAGCCGTGGACACAGCTAAGACTTCTGACGTCAACTCCTCAGTGGGTAAGAGCACG
GCCACTCTACCTCTGTCCTTCAAGGAAGCCACTCTGGCCAAGAGGTTTGCTCTGAAGACCAGAAGTCAGA
TCACTAAGCGGAAAAGGATGTCCCTGGTCAAGGAGAAGAAAGCGGCCCAGACCCTCAGTGCGATCTTGCT
TGCCTTCATCATCACTTGGACCCCATACAACATCATGGTTCTGGTGAACACCTTTTGTGACAGCTGCATA
CCCAAAACCTTTTGGAATCTGGGCTACTGGCTGTGCTACATCAACAGCACCGTGAACCCCGTGTGCTATG
CTCTGTGCAACAAAACATTCAGAACCACTTTCAAGATGCTGCTGCTGTGCCAGTGTGACAAAAAAAAGAG
GCGCAAGCAGCAGTACCAGCAGAGACAGTCGGTCATTTTTCACAAGCGCGCACCCGAGCAGGCCTTGGGA
CCGGTCGCCACCATGGTGAGCAAGGGCGAGGAGGATAACATGGCCATCATCAAGGAGTTCATGCGCTTCA
AGGTGCACATGGAGGGCTCCGTGAACGGCCACGAGTTCGAGATCGAGGGCGAGGGCGAGGGCCGCCCCTA
CGAGGGCACCCAGACCGCCAAGCTGAAGGTGACCAAGGGTGGCCCCCTGCCCTTCGCCTGGGACATCCTG
TCCCCTCAGTTCATGTACGGCTCCAAGGCCTACGTGAAGCACCCCGCCGACATCCCCGACTACTTGAAGC
TGTCCTTCCCCGAGGGCTTCAAGTGGGAGCGCGTGATGAACTTCGAGGACGGCGGCGTGGTGACCGTGAC
CCAGGACTCCTCCCTGCAGGACGGCGAGTTCATCTACAAGGTGAAGCTGCGCGGCACCAACTTCCCCTCC
GACGGCCCCGTAATGCAGAAGAAGACCATGGGCTGGGAGGCCTCCTCCGAGCGGATGTACCCCGAGGACG
GCGCCCTGAAGGGCGAGATCAAGCAGAGGCTGAAGCTGAAGGACGGCGGCCACTACGACGCTGAGGTCAA
GACCACCTACAAGGCCAAGAAGCCCGTGCAGCTGCCCGGCGCCTACAACGTCAACATCAAGTTGGACATC
ACCTCCCACAACGAGGACTACACCATCGTGGAACAGTACGAACGCGCCGAGGGCCGCCACTCCACCGGCG
GCATGGACGAGCTGTACAAGTAGTCTAGAGTCGACCCGGGCGGCCGCTTCGAGCAGACATGATAAGATAC
ATTGATGAGTTTGGACAAACCACAACTAGAATGCAGTGAAAAAAATGCTTTATTTGTGAAATTTGTGATG
CTATTGCTTTATTTGTAACCATTATAAGCTGCAATAAACAAGTTAACAACAACAATTGCATTCATTTTAT
GTTTCAGGTTCAGGGGGAGATGTGGGAGGTTTTTTAAAGCAAGTAAAACCTCTACAAATGTGGTAAAATC
GATAAGGATCTTCCTAGAGCATGGCTACGTAGATAAGTAGCATGGCGGGTTAATCATTAACTACAAGGAA
CCCCTAGTGATGGAGTTGGCCACTCCCTCTCTGCGCGCTCGCTCGCTCACTGAGGCCGGGCGACCAAAGG
TCGCCCGACGCCCGGGCTTTGCCCGGGCGGCCTCAGTGAGCGAGCGAGCGCGCAGCCTTAATTAACCTAA
TTCACTGGCCGTCGTTTTACAACGTCGTGACTGGGAAAACCCTGGCGTTACCCAACTTAATCGCCTTGCA
GCACATCCCCCTTTCGCCAGCTGGCGTAATAGCGAAGAGGCCCGCACCGATCGCCCTTCCCAACAGTTGC
GCAGCCTGAATGGCGAATGGG
[124 nt withheld, positions 4572-4695]
C
[91 nt withheld, positions 4697-4787]
A
[49 nt withheld, positions 4789-4837]
CCTTTGACGTTGGAGTCCACGTTCTTT
[37 nt withheld, positions 4865-4901]
ACCCTATCTCGGTCTATTCTTTTGATTTATAAGGGATTTTGCCGATTTCGGCCTATTGGTTAAAAAATGA
GCTGATTTAACAAAAATTTAACGCGAATTTTAACAAAATATTAACGCTTACAATTTAGGTGGCACTTTTC
GGGGAAATGTGCGCGGAACCCCTATTTGTTTATTTTTCTAAATACATTCAAATATGTATCCGCTCATGAG
ACAATAACCCTGATAAATGCTTCAATAATATTGAAAAAGGAAGAGTATGAGTATTCAACATTTCCGTGTC
GCCCTTATTCCCTTTTTTGCGGCATTTTGCCTTCCTGTTTTTGCTCACCCAGAAACGCTGGTGAAAGTAA
AAGATGCTGAAGATCAGTTGGGTGCACGAGTGGGTTACATCGAACTGGATCTCAACAGCGGTAAGATCCT
TGAGAGTTTTCGCCCCGAAGAACGTTTTCCAATGATGAGCACTTTTAAAGTTCTGCTATGTGGCGCGGTA
TTATCCCGTATTGACGCCGGGCAAGAGCAACTCGGTCGCCGCATACACTATTCTCAGAATGACTTGGTTG
AGTACTCACCAGTCACAGAAAAGCATCTTACGGATGGCATGACAGTAAGAGAATTATGCAGTGCTGCCAT
AACCATGAGTGATAACACTGCGGCCAACTTACTTCTGACAACGATCGGAGGACCGAAGGAGCTAACCGCT
TTTTTGCACAACATGGGGGATCATGTAACTCGCCTTGATCGTTGGGAACCGGAGCTGAATGAAGCCATAC
CAAACGACGAGCGTGACACCACGATGCCTGTAGCAATGGCAACAACGTTGCGCAAACTATTAACTGGCGA
ACTACTTACTCTAGCTTCCCGGCAACAATTAATAGACTGGATGGAGGCGGATAAAGTTGCAGGACCACTT
CTGCGCTCGGCCCTTCCGGCTGGCTGGTTTATTGCTGATAAATCTGGAGCCGGTGAGCGTGGGTCTCGCG
GTATCATTGCAGCACTGGGGCCAGATGGTAAGCCCTCCCGTATCGTAGTTATCTACACGACGGGGAGTCA
GGCAACTATGGATGAACGAAATAGACAGATCGCTGAGATAGGTGCCTCACTGATTAAGCATTGGTAACTG
TCAGACCAAGTTTACTCATATATACTTTAGATTGATTTAAAACTTCATTTTTAATTTAAAAGGATCTAGG
TGAAGATCCTTTTTGATAATCTCATGACCAAAATCCCTTAACGTGAGTTTTCGTTCCACTGAGCGTCAGA
CCCCGTAGAAAAGATCAAAGGATCTTCTTGAGATCCTTTTTTTCTGCGCGTAATCTGCTGCTTGCAAACA
AAAAAACCACCGCTACCAGCGGTGGTTTGTTTGCCGGATCAAGAGCTACCAACTCTTTTTCCGAAGGTAA
CTGGCTTCAGCAGAGCGCAGATACCAAATACTGTTCTTCTAGTGTAGCCGTAGTTAGGCCACCACTTCAA
GAACTCTGTAGCACCGCCTACATACCTCGCTCTGCTAATCCTGTTACCAGTGGCTGCTGCCAGTGGCGAT
AAGTCGTGTCTTACCGGGTTGGACTCAAGACGATAGTTACCGGATAAGGCGCAGCGGTCGGGCTGAACGG
GGGGTTCGTGCACACAGCCCAGCTTGGAGCGAACGACCTACACCGAACTGAGATACCTACAGCGTGAGCT
ATGAGAAAGCGCCACGCTTCCCGAAGGGAGAAAGGCGGACAGGTATCCGGTAAGCGGCAGGGTCGGAACA
GGAGAGCGCACGAGGGAGCTTCCAGGGGGAAACGCCTGGTATCTTTATAGTCCTGTCGGGTTTCGCCACC
TCTGACTTGAGCGTCGATTTTTGTGATGCTCGTCAGGGGGGCGGAGCCTATGGAAAAACGCCAGCAACGC
GGCCTTTTTACGGTTCCTGGCCTTTTGCTGGCCTTTTGCTCACATGTTCTTTCCTGCGTTATCCCCTGAT
TCTGTGGATAACCGTATTACCGCCTTTGAGTGAGCTGATACCGCTCGCCGCAGCCGAACGACCGAGCGCA
GCGAGTCAGTGAGCGAGGAAGCGGAAGAGCGCC
